Addgene plasmid #197322: GABAAR alpha5 HA/pCI
Purpose: Plasmid expressing an antigen targeting the GABA-A receptor alpha5 subunit
Depositing lab: Stephen Moss. Depositing organization: Tufts University.
Backbone
  Vector backbone: pCI
  Vector type: Mammalian Expression
Growth in bacteria
  Bacterial resistance: Ampicillin, 100 μg/mL
  Growth temperature: 37°C
  Growth strain: DH5alpha
  Copy number: Unknown
Gene/Insert
  Gene/Insert name: GABA A alpha 5
  Species: H. sapiens (human)
  Entrez Gene: GABRA5 (a.k.a. EIEE79)
  Cloning method: Unknown
Terms and licenses: Academic/Nonprofit Terms; Industry Terms: Not Available to Industry
Depositor comments: This is a validated antigen plasmid of Anti-GABA(A)R, Alpha5 [N415/24R].
How to cite: GABAAR alpha5 HA/pCI was a gift from Stephen Moss (Addgene plasmid # 197322 ; http://n2t.net/addgene:197322 ; RRID:Addgene_197322)
