[The description below was written by a language model from this plasmid's Addgene catalogue record and pLannotate feature annotations shown in this document.]
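Description:
GABAAR alpha5 HA/pCI is a mammalian expression plasmid of about 6.0 kb built on the pCI backbone, carrying the coding sequence for the alpha5 subunit of the GABA-A receptor, a ligand-gated chloride channel subunit that assembles into the heteropentameric receptor for the inhibitory neurotransmitter GABA. It is maintained in E. coli through a high-copy ColE1/pUC-type origin and selected with ampicillin via the β-lactamase gene and its own promoter. An f1 phage origin is also present and would permit single-stranded DNA production. Short remnants of lacZα, bom, rop and SV40 large T antigen are leftover backbone sequence with no function here.

Expression is driven by the human cytomegalovirus immediate-early enhancer and promoter, followed by the chimeric β-globin/immunoglobulin intron typical of pCI, which promotes splicing and tends to raise transcript levels. A T7 promoter immediately upstream of the insert allows in vitro transcription. The open reading frame spans roughly 1.4 kb, and an SV40 polyadenylation signal lies downstream, annotated on the opposite strand. The catalogue lists the insert as human GABRA5, whereas the automated annotation matched the coding sequence best to the rat Gabra5 protein, so the species of origin is not settled by the record. The plasmid name implies an HA epitope tag, but no tag is annotated and its position is not stated.

According to the depositor, the plasmid is a validated antigen construct for a recombinant anti-GABA-A receptor alpha5 antibody. This suggests its use for overexpressing the subunit in transfected mammalian cells as a positive control or specificity test for that antibody.
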