Features (pLannotate 1.2.2; 14 found; start..end, strand, type, name):
    771..1148    +  enhancer       CMV enhancer: human cytomegalovirus immediate early enhancer
   1150..1349    +  promoter       CMV promoter: human cytomegalovirus (CMV) immediate early promoter
   1488..1620    +  intron         chimeric intron: chimera between introns from human β-globin and immunoglobulin heavy chain genes
   1665..1683    +  promoter       T7 promoter: promoter for bacteriophage T7 RNA polymerase
   1775..3166    +  CDS            Gabra5: GBRA5_RAT - Also known as Gabra-5. Experimental evidence at transcript level: Swiss-Prot protein existence level 2. Ligand-gated chloride channel subunit which is a component of the heteropentameric receptor for GABA, the major inhibitory neurotransmitter in the brain. May be involved in GABA-A receptor assembly, and GABA-A receptor immobilization and accumulation by gephyrin at the synapse. From Rattus norvegicus (Rat).
   3760..3881    -  polyA_signal   SV40 poly(A) signal: SV40 polyadenylation signal
   3904..3972    -  CDS            large T antigen (fragment): large T antigen from SV40 (simian virus 40)
   3991..4058    +  CDS            lacZα (fragment): LacZα fragment of β-galactosidase; lacZ fragment
   4062..4490    +  rep_origin     f1 ori (sequence partly withheld): f1 bacteriophage origin of replication; arrow indicates direction of (+) strand synthesis
   4518..4617    -  misc_feature   bom (fragment): basis of mobility region from pBR322
   4719..4754    -  CDS            rop (fragment): Rop protein, which maintains plasmids at low copy number; rop
   4849..4953    +  promoter       AmpR promoter: bla
   4954..5814    +  CDS            AmpR: β-lactamase; bla; confers resistance to ampicillin, carbenicillin, and related antibiotics
   5985..558     +  rep_origin     ori (across the origin): high-copy-number ColE1/pMB1/pBR322/pUC origin of replication
>Addgene plasmid #197322 | GABAAR alpha5 HA/pCI | addgene full sequence | sequence record 392915 | Addgene NGS Result
TGCTTGCAAACAAAAAAACCACCGCTACCAGCGGTGGTTTGTTTGCCGGATCAAGAGCTACCAACTCTTT
TTCCGAAGGTAACTGGCTTCAGCAGAGCGCAGATACCAAATACTGTTCTTCTAGTGTAGCCGTAGTTAGG
CCACCACTTCAAGAACTCTGTAGCACCGCCTACATACCTCGCTCTGCTAATCCTGTTACCAGTGGCTGCT
GCCAGTGGCGATAAGTCGTGTCTTACCGGGTTGGACTCAAGACGATAGTTACCGGATAAGGCGCAGCGGT
CGGGCTGAACGGGGGGTTCGTGCACACAGCCCAGCTTGGAGCGAACGACCTACACCGAACTGAGATACCT
ACAGCGTGAGCTATGAGAAAGCGCCACGCTTCCCGAAGGGAGAAAGGCGGACAGGTATCCGGTAAGCGGC
AGGGTCGGAACAGGAGAGCGCACGAGGGAGCTTCCAGGGGGAAACGCCTGGTATCTTTATAGTCCTGTCG
GGTTTCGCCACCTCTGACTTGAGCGTCGATTTTTGTGATGCTCGTCAGGGGGGCGGAGCCTATGGAAAAA
CGCCAGCAACGCGGCCTTTTTACGGTTCCTGGCCTTTTGCTGGCCTTTTGCTCACATGGCTCGACAGATC
TTCAATATTGGCCATTAGCCATATTATTCATTGGTTATATAGCATAAATCAATATTGGCTATTGGCCATT
GCATACGTTGTATCTATATCATAATATGTACATTTATATTGGCTCATGTCCAATATGACCGCCATGTTGG
CATTGATTATTGACTAGTTATTAATAGTAATCAATTACGGGGTCATTAGTTCATAGCCCATATATGGAGT
TCCGCGTTACATAACTTACGGTAAATGGCCCGCCTGGCTGACCGCCCAACGACCCCCGCCCATTGACGTC
AATAATGACGTATGTTCCCATAGTAACGCCAATAGGGACTTTCCATTGACGTCAATGGGTGGAGTATTTA
CGGTAAACTGCCCACTTGGCAGTACATCAAGTGTATCATATGCCAAGTCCGCCCCCTATTGACGTCAATG
ACGGTAAATGGCCCGCCTGGCATTATGCCCAGTACATGACCTTACGGGACTTTCCTACTTGGCAGTACAT
CTACGTATTAGTCATCGCTATTACCATGGTGATGCGGTTTTGGCAGTACACCAATGGGCGTGGATAGCGG
TTTGACTCACGGGGATTTCCAAGTCTCCACCCCATTGACGTCAATGGGAGTTTGTTTTGGCACCAAAATC
AACGGGACTTTCCAAAATGTCGTAATAACCCCGCCCCGTTGACGCAAATGGGCGGTAGGCGTGTACGGTG
GGAGGTCTATATAAGCAGAGCTCGTTTAGTGAACCGTCAGATCACTAGAAGCTTTATTGCGGTAGTTTAT
CACAGTTAAATTGCTAACGCAGTCAGTGCTTCTGACACAACAGTCTCGAACTTAAGCTGCAGAAGTTGGT
CGTGAGGCACTGGGCAGGTAAGTATCAAGGTTACAAGACAGGTTTAAGGAGACCAATAGAAACTGGGCTT
GTCGAGACAGAGAAGACTCTTGCGTTTCTGATAGGCACCTATTGGTCTTACTGACATCCACTTTGCCTTT
CTCTCCACAGGTGTCCACTCCCAGTTCAATTACAGCTCTTAAGGCTAGAGTACTTAATACGACTCACTAT
AGGCTAGCCTCGAGAATTAGCTTCAAGATCAAGTTGGAGGAAAGGACGGTTTTTCTTCTAAATTCATCTG
CTTCAACTATTATTCTTACTGGGAATGGACAATGGAATGCTCTCTAGATTTATCATGACCAAAACCCTCC
TTGTCTTCTGCATTTCCATGACCTTATCCAGTCACTTTGGCTTTTCACAAATGCCAACTAGTTCTGTACA
AGATGAGACCAATGACAACATCACAATATTCACCAGGATCTTGGACGGGCTCTTGGATGGCTATGACAAC
AGACTGCGGCCTGGGCTGGGAGAGCGAATCACGCAGGTGCGAACAGACATCTATGTTACCAGCTTTGGCC
CAGTGTCCGACACGGAAATGGAATATACCATAGATGTGTTTTTCCGACAAAGCTGGAAAGATGAAAGGCT
GCGGTTTAAGGGGCCTATGCAACGTCTCCCTCTCAACAACCTTCTTGCCAGCAAAATCTGGACCCCAGAC
ACATTCTTCCACAATGGGAAGAAGTCCATTGCGCACAACATGACGACACCCAACAAGCTGCTGAGGCTGG
AGGATGATGGCACACTTCTCTACACCATGCGCCTGACGATCTCTGCTGAGTGTCCAATGCAGCTTGAGGA
CTTCCCGATGGATGCCCATGCTTGTCCCCTGAAATTTGGCAGTTATGCTTACCCTAATTCGGAAGTTGTC
TATGTTTGGACCAATGGTTCCACCAAGTCTGTGGTGGTGGCAGAAGATGGCTCCAGACTCAACCAGTACC
ACCTCATGGGGCAGACAGTAGGCACTGAGAACATCAGCACCAGCACAGGTGAATATACAATCATGACTGC
TCATTTTCACCTGAAGAGGAAGATCGGGTACTTTGTCATCCAGACGTACCTTCCCTGCATCATGACTGTC
ATCTTATCCCAGGTGTCTTTTTGGCTTAATCGAGAATCTGTCCCAGCTAGGACAGTTTTTGGAGTGACCA
CAGTGCTGACCATGACAACCCTCAGCATCAGTGCCCGGAATTCGCTGCCCAAAGTGGCCTATGCCACAGC
CATGGACTGGTTCATTGCTGTCTGCTATGCATTTGTCTTCTCTGCCCTGATTGAATTTGCCACAGTCAAC
TACTTTACAAAGAGAGGATGGGCCTGGGATGGCAAGAAGGCCTTGGAAGCAGCTAAAATCAAGAAAAAAG
AACGTGAACTCATACTAAATAAGTCAACAAATGCTTTTACAACTGGGAAGTTGACCCATCCTCCAAACAT
CCCAAAGGAGCAGCTTCCAGGCGGGACTGGGAATGCTGTGGGTACAGCCTCAATCAGAGCATCTGAGGAG
AAGACTTCTGAGAGTAAAAAGACCTACAACAGCATCAGCAAGATCGACAAAATGTCCCGGATTGTGTTCC
CCATTTTGTTTGGCACTTTCAATCTAGTTTACTGGGCAACATATTTGAATAGGGAGCCCGTGATAAAAGG
GGCTACCTCTCCAAAGTAAGACAGGAAACCATACTTGCACAGAAATGAACCTGAGGAGAGGTCAAGCTCA
CAGAGACTATTTGGGCGCTGTCTTTCAGGAAATTTTGCATGTTTAATAATATGTACAAATAATATTGCCT
TGATGTTTCTATGTGTAACTTCAATGTTTCAAGGATGTCCCCTTAATAAACCAAGCAAATGGCCTTCTAC
AACAACGGGAGGCAATGACTGACTCTCAGATGCTCAGCGTCCTAACATCAATAGTTTACAAACAAGATAA
GTATATTTTTAACTGTTCTGAGTATATGACGTTTTTATACTTCGAATGCCATTTCGTACCATTTTTCCCA
GCCAACAGAACATTTTAGGGAATCCCTGTGATGACCACTTGACAGGTGAAAAAGCAAAGATCCTCGGGTA
CACAAAGTCCATGAAGAGCAAACTGTGGACATTTAAGTCCAGTACGAATTGCCTTTAACAATTCTTCTTG
TTCTGAAATTAGAAAAATACTGCATGAACTGACATTAAGAAGTAGAATAAGCAAACATTTATGCCGGAAT
TCATCGATATCTAGATCTCGACCCGGGCGGCCGCTTCGAGCAGACATGATAAGATACATTGATGAGTTTG
GACAAACCACAACTAGAATGCAGTGAAAAAAATGCTTTATTTGTGAAATTTGTGATGCTATTGCTTTATT
TGTAACCATTATAAGCTGCAATAAACAAGTTAACAACAACAATTGCATTCATTTTATGTTTCAGGTTCAG
GGGGAGATGTGGGAGGTTTTTTAAAGCAAGTAAAACCTCTACAAATGTGGTAAAATCGATAAGGATCCGG
GCTGGCGTAATAGCGAAGAGGCCCGCACCGATCGCCCTTCCCAACAGTTGCGCAGCCTGAATGGCGAATG
G
[124 nt withheld, positions 4062-4185]
C
[91 nt withheld, positions 4187-4277]
A
[49 nt withheld, positions 4279-4327]
CCTTTGACGTTGGAGTCCACGTTCTTT
[37 nt withheld, positions 4355-4391]
ACCCTATCTCGGTCTATTCTTTTGATTTATAAGGGATTTTGCCGATTTCGGCCTATTGGTTAAAAAATGA
GCTGATTTAACAAAAATTTAACGCGAATTTTAACAAAATATTAACGCTTACAATTTCCTGATGCGGTATT
TTCTCCTTACGCATCTGTGCGGTATTTCACACCGCATATGGTGCACTCTCAGTACAATCTGCTCTGATGC
CGCATAGTTAAGCCAGCCCCGACACCCGCCAACACCCGCTGACGCGCCCTGACGGGCTTGTCTGCTCCCG
GCATCCGCTTACAGACAAGCTGTGACCGTCTCCGGGAGCTGCATGTGTCAGAGGTTTTCACCGTCATCAC
CGAAACGCGCGAGACGAAAGGGCCTCGTGATACGCCTATTTTTATAGGTTAATGTCATGATAATAATGGT
TTCTTAGACGTCAGGTGGCACTTTTCGGGGAAATGTGCGCGGAACCCCTATTTGTTTATTTTTCTAAATA
CATTCAAATATGTATCCGCTCATGAGACAATAACCCTGATAAATGCTTCAATAATATTGAAAAAGGAAGA
GTATGAGTATTCAACATTTCCGTGTCGCCCTTATTCCCTTTTTTGCGGCATTTTGCCTTCCTGTTTTTGC
TCACCCAGAAACGCTGGTGAAAGTAAAAGATGCTGAAGATCAGTTGGGTGCACGAGTGGGTTACATCGAA
CTGGATCTCAACAGCGGTAAGATCCTTGAGAGTTTTCGCCCCGAAGAACGTTTTCCAATGATGAGCACTT
TTAAAGTTCTGCTATGTGGCGCGGTATTATCCCGTATTGACGCCGGGCAAGAGCAACTCGGTCGCCGCAT
ACACTATTCTCAGAATGACTTGGTTGAGTACTCACCAGTCACAGAAAAGCATCTTACGGATGGCATGACA
GTAAGAGAATTATGCAGTGCTGCCATAACCATGAGTGATAACACTGCGGCCAACTTACTTCTGACAACGA
TCGGAGGACCGAAGGAGCTAACCGCTTTTTTGCACAACATGGGGGATCATGTAACTCGCCTTGATCGTTG
GGAACCGGAGCTGAATGAAGCCATACCAAACGACGAGCGTGACACCACGATGCCTGTAGCAATGGCAACA
ACGTTGCGCAAACTATTAACTGGCGAACTACTTACTCTAGCTTCCCGGCAACAATTAATAGACTGGATGG
AGGCGGATAAAGTTGCAGGACCACTTCTGCGCTCGGCCCTTCCGGCTGGCTGGTTTATTGCTGATAAATC
TGGAGCCGGTGAGCGTGGGTCTCGCGGTATCATTGCAGCACTGGGGCCAGATGGTAAGCCCTCCCGTATC
GTAGTTATCTACACGACGGGGAGTCAGGCAACTATGGATGAACGAAATAGACAGATCGCTGAGATAGGTG
CCTCACTGATTAAGCATTGGTAACTGTCAGACCAAGTTTACTCATATATACTTTAGATTGATTTAAAACT
TCATTTTTAATTTAAAAGGATCTAGGTGAAGATCCTTTTTGATAATCTCATGACCAAAATCCCTTAACGT
GAGTTTTCGTTCCACTGAGCGTCAGACCCCGTAGAAAAGATCAAAGGATCTTCTTGAGATCCTTTTTTTC
TGCGCGTAATCTGC
